>Addgene plasmid #118684 | pDONR 221-XERICO (NON-STOP) | addgene full sequence | sequence record 229748 | Addgene NGS Result
CTTTCCTGCGTTATCCCCTGATTCTGTGGATAACCGTATTACCGCCTTTGAGTGAGCTGATACCGCTCGC
CGCAGCCGAACGACCGAGCGCAGCGAGTCAGTGAGCGAGGAAGCGGAAGAGCGCCCAATACGCAAACCGC
CTCTCCCCGCGCGTTGGCCGATTCATTAATGCAGCTGGCACGACAGGTTTCCCGACTGGAAAGCGGGCAG
TGAGCGCAACGCAATTAATACGCGTACCGCTAGCCAGGAAGAGTTTGTAGAAACGCAAAAAGGCCATCCG
TCAGGATGGCCTTCTGCTTAGTTTGATGCCTGGCAGTTTATGGCGGGCGTCCTGCCCGCCACCCTCCGGG
CCGTTGCTTCACAACGTTCAAATCCGCTCCCGGCGGATTTGTCCTACTCAGGAGAGCGTTCACCGACAAA
CAACAGATAAAACGAAAGGCCCAGTCTTCCGACTGAGCCTTTCGTTTTATTTGATGCCTGGCAGTTCCCT
ACTCTCGCGTTAACGCTAGCATGGATGTTTTCCCAGTCACGACGTTGTAAAACGACGGCCAGTCTTAAGC
TCGGGCCCCAAATAATGATTTTATTTTGACTGATAGTGACCTGTTCGTTGCAACAAATTGATGAGCAATG
CTTTTTTATAATGCCAACTTTGTACAAAAAAGCAGGCTCTATGGGTCTATCAAGTCTTCCTGGTCCATCA
GAAGGAATGTTATGTGTGATATTAGTTAATACAGCATTATCGATCTCCATTGTCAAAGGCATTGTAAGAT
CATTCCTTGGCATAGTAGGAATCAGTCTCTCGCCGTCTTCATCCTCGCCTTCTTCGGTGACGGTATCTTC
AGAGAATTCATCAACTTCAGAGTCATTTGATTTCCGGGTCTGCCAACCAGAGAGTTACCTTGAGGAGTTC
AGGAACCGGACTCCGACACTGAGGTTTGAGAGCTTGTGCAGGTGCAAGAAACAGGCAGACAATGAGTGTT
CTGTGTGTTTGTCGAAATTCCAAGGGGATTCAGAGATCAACAAGCTCAAGTGCGGCCATTTGTTTCACAA
AACATGCTTGGAGAAATGGATAGACTATTGGAACATCACTTGCCCATTGTGTAGGACTCCTCTTGTTGTT
GTGCCAGAAGACCATCAGCTTTCTTCTAATGTTTGGAACCCAGCTTTCTTGTACAAAGTTGGCATTATAA
GAAAGCATTGCTTATCAATTTGTTGCAACGAACAGGTCACTATCAGTCAAAATAAAATCATTATTTGCCA
TCCAGCTGATATCCCCTATAGTGAGTCGTATTACATGGTCATAGCTGTTTCCTGGCAGCTCTGGCCCGTG
TCTCAAAATCTCTGATGTTACATTGCACAAGATAAAAATATATCATCATGAACAATAAAACTGTCTGCTT
ACATAAACAGTAATACAAGGGGTGTTATGAGCCATATTCAACGGGAAACGTCGAGGCCGCGATTAAATTC
CAACATGGATGCTGATTTATATGGGTATAAATGGGCTCGCGATAATGTCGGGCAATCAGGTGCGACAATC
TATCGCTTGTATGGGAAGCCCGATGCGCCAGAGTTGTTTCTGAAACATGGCAAAGGTAGCGTTGCCAATG
ATGTTACAGATGAGATGGTCAGACTAAACTGGCTGACGGAATTTATGCCTCTTCCGACCATCAAGCATTT
TATCCGTACTCCTGATGATGCATGGTTACTCACCACTGCGATCCCCGGAAAAACAGCATTCCAGGTATTA
GAAGAATATCCTGATTCAGGTGAAAATATTGTTGATGCGCTGGCAGTGTTCCTGCGCCGGTTGCATTCGA
TTCCTGTTTGTAATTGTCCTTTTAACAGCGATCGCGTATTTCGTCTCGCTCAGGCGCAATCACGAATGAA
TAACGGTTTGGTTGATGCGAGTGATTTTGATGACGAGCGTAATGGCTGGCCTGTTGAACAAGTCTGGAAA
GAAATGCATAAACTTTTGCCATTCTCACCGGATTCAGTCGTCACTCATGGTGATTTCTCACTTGATAACC
TTATTTTTGACGAGGGGAAATTAATAGGTTGTATTGATGTTGGACGAGTCGGAATCGCAGACCGATACCA
GGATCTTGCCATCCTATGGAACTGCCTCGGTGAGTTTTCTCCTTCATTACAGAAACGGCTTTTTCAAAAA
TATGGTATTGATAATCCTGATATGAATAAATTGCAGTTTCATTTGATGCTCGATGAGTTTTTCTAATCAG
AATTGGTTAATTGGTTGTAACACTGGCAGAGCATTACGCTGACTTGACGGGACGGCGCAAGCTCATGACC
AAAATCCCTTAACGTGAGTTACGCGTCGTTCCACTGAGCGTCAGACCCCGTAGAAAAGATCAAAGGATCT
TCTTGAGATCCTTTTTTTCTGCGCGTAATCTGCTGCTTGCAAACAAAAAAACCACCGCTACCAGCGGTGG
TTTGTTTGCCGGATCAAGAGCTACCAACTCTTTTTCCGAAGGTAACTGGCTTCAGCAGAGCGCAGATACC
AAATACTGTTCTTCTAGTGTAGCCGTAGTTAGGCCACCACTTCAAGAACTCTGTAGCACCGCCTACATAC
CTCGCTCTGCTAATCCTGTTACCAGTGGCTGCTGCCAGTGGCGATAAGTCGTGTCTTACCGGGTTGGACT
CAAGACGATAGTTACCGGATAAGGCGCAGCGGTCGGGCTGAACGGGGGGTTCGTGCACACAGCCCAGCTT
GGAGCGAACGACCTACACCGAACTGAGATACCTACAGCGTGAGCTATGAGAAAGCGCCACGCTTCCCGAA
GGGAGAAAGGCGGACAGGTATCCGGTAAGCGGCAGGGTCGGAACAGGAGAGCGCACGAGGGAGCTTCCAG
GGGGAAACGCCTGGTATCTTTATAGTCCTGTCGGGTTTCGCCACCTCTGACTTGAGCGTCGATTTTTGTG
ATGCTCGTCAGGGGGGCGGAGCCTATGGAAAAACGCCAGCAACGCGGCCTTTTTACGGTTCCTGGCCTTT
TGCTGGCCTTTTGCTCACATGTT
Features (pLannotate 1.2.2; 10 found; start..end, strand, type, name):
    121..213     +  CDS            lacI (fragment): lac repressor; lacI; The lac repressor binds to the lac operator to inhibit transcription in E. coli. This inhibition can be relieved by adding lactose or isopropyl-β-D-thiogalactopyranoside (IPTG).
    268..295     -  terminator     rrnB T2 terminator: transcription terminator T2 from the E. coli rrnB gene
    427..470     +  terminator     rrnB T1 terminator: Escherichia coli rrnB; transcription terminator T1 from the E. coli rrnB gene
    517..553     -  CDS            lacZα (fragment): LacZα fragment of β-galactosidase; lacZ fragment
    569..668     +  protein_bind   attL1: mutant version of attL; recombination site for the Gateway® LR reaction LR Clonase™
    671..1156    +  CDS            XERICO: XERIC_ARATH - Experimental evidence at protein level: Swiss-Prot protein existence level 1. Function on abscisic acid homeostasis at post-translational level, probably through ubiquitin/proteasome-dependent substrate- specific degradation. From Arabidopsis thaliana (Mouse-ear cress).
   1158..1257    -  protein_bind   attL2: mutant version of attL; recombination site for the Gateway® LR reaction LR Clonase™
   1275..1293    -  promoter       T7 promoter: promoter for bacteriophage T7 RNA polymerase
   1427..2236    +  CDS            KanR: aminoglycoside phosphotransferase; aph(3')-Ia; confers resistance to kanamycin in bacteria or G418 (Geneticin®) in eukaryotes
   2383..2971    +  rep_origin     ori: high-copy-number ColE1/pMB1/pBR322/pUC origin of replication
