[The description below was written by a language model from this plasmid's Addgene catalogue record and pLannotate feature annotations shown in this document.]
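Description:
pDONR 221-XERICO (NON-STOP) is a Gateway entry clone built on the pDONR 221 backbone, about 3.0 kb in total. It carries the coding sequence of the Arabidopsis thaliana gene XERICO (AT2G04240). The plasmid is maintained in E. coli at high copy number through a ColE1/pUC-type origin of replication and is selected with kanamycin via an aminoglycoside phosphotransferase (KanR) gene.

The XERICO open reading frame, recorded as a 489 bp insert and annotated over roughly 486 nt, sits between attL1 and attL2 sites. These are the recombination sites produced when a PCR product is moved into a donor vector, and they are the substrates for the LR Clonase reaction that transfers the insert directionally into an attR-containing destination vector. The "NON-STOP" designation indicates that the native stop codon has been omitted, which lets the coding sequence be read through into a C-terminal tag or reporter supplied by the destination vector. The entry clone has no promoter positioned to express the gene. The only annotated promoter is a T7 promoter downstream of attL2, oriented back toward the insert. The rrnB T1 and T2 terminators upstream of attL1 insulate the cassette from read-through transcription. The short lacI and lacZα fragments in the annotation are backbone remnants with no evident function.

XERICO encodes a RING-type protein implicated in abscisic acid homeostasis, probably through ubiquitin/proteasome-dependent degradation of specific substrates. The clone belongs to a collection made for genomic and phenomic studies of Arabidopsis RING-type ubiquitin E3 ligases, where it serves as a source for generating expression or fusion constructs.
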