Addgene plasmid #118684: pDONR 221-XERICO (NON-STOP)
Purpose: Gateway entry vector
Depositing lab: Kristiina Himanen. Publication: Genomic and Phenomic Screens for Flower Related RING Type Ubiquitin E3 Ligases in Arabidopsis. Pavicic M, Mouhu K, Wang F, Bilicka M, Chovancek E, Himanen K. Front Plant Sci. 2017 Mar 28;8:416. doi: 10.3389/fpls.2017.00416. eCollection 2017. PubMed 28400782.
Backbone
  Vector backbone: pDONR 221
  Vector type: Other
Growth in bacteria
  Bacterial resistance: Kanamycin, 50 μg/mL
  Growth temperature: 37°C
  Growth strain: DH5alpha
  Copy number: High Copy
Gene/Insert
  Gene/Insert name: XERICO
  Species: A. thaliana (mustard weed)
  Insert size (bp): 489
  Entrez Gene: XERICO (a.k.a. AT2G04240)
  Cloning method: Gateway Cloning
Terms and licenses: Academic/Nonprofit Terms; Industry Terms: Not Available to Industry
Depositor comments: Our work is based on genomic approaches in Arabidopsis thaliana and groups of genes are presented in all of the following publications: Pavicic Mirko (2019). Multifaceted roles of RING-type ubiquitin E3 ligases: reverse phenomic approaches. http://urn.fi/URN:ISBN:978-951-51-5483-5 Pavicic M., Mouhu K., Wang F., Bilicka M., Chovancek E., & Himanen K. (2017). Genomic and phenomic screens for flower related RING type ubiquitin E3 ligases in Arabidopsis. Frontiers in Plant Science. doi.org/10.3389/fpls.2017.00416 Pavicic M., Wang F., Mouhu K., Himanen K. (2019). High throughput in vitro seed germination screen identified new ABA responsive RING-type ubiquitin E3 ligases in Arabidopsis thaliana. Plant Cell Tissue and Organ Culture. https://link.springer.com/article/10.1007/s11240-019-01700-9
How to cite: pDONR 221-XERICO (NON-STOP) was a gift from Kristiina Himanen (Addgene plasmid # 118684 ; http://n2t.net/addgene:118684 ; RRID:Addgene_118684)
